Addgene plasmid #239075: pcDNA-mito-ApplePy1High
Purpose: Mammalian expression of mitochondria-targeted high affinity red fluorescent pyruvate biosensor ApplePy1High
Depositing lab: Robert Campbell. Publication: High-performance genetically-encoded green and red fluorescent biosensors for pyruvate. Imai S, Hario S, Suerte C, Yamaguchi I, Sakoi K, Terai T, Takahashi-Yamashiro K, Campbell RE. bioRxiv 2025.04.17.649293 10.1101/2025.04.17.649293.
Backbone
  Vector backbone: pcDNA3.1
  Vector type: Mammalian Expression
Growth in bacteria
  Bacterial resistance: Ampicillin, 100 μg/mL
  Growth temperature: 37°C
  Growth strain: DH5alpha
  Copy number: High Copy
Gene/Insert
  Gene/Insert name: ApplePy1High
  Species: Synthetic
  Insert size (bp): 1272
  Cloning method: Restriction Enzyme; 5′ cloning site BamHI (not destroyed); 3′ cloning site HindIII (not destroyed)
Terms and licenses: Academic/Nonprofit Terms; Industry Terms: Not Available to Industry
Depositor comments: Please visit ttps://doi.org/10.1101/2025.04.17.649293 for bioRxiv preprint.
How to cite: pcDNA-mito-ApplePy1High was a gift from Robert Campbell (Addgene plasmid # 239075 ; http://n2t.net/addgene:239075 ; RRID:Addgene_239075)
