[The description below was written by a language model from this plasmid's Addgene catalogue record and pLannotate feature annotations shown in this document.]
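Description:
pcDNA-mito-ApplePy1High is a mammalian expression plasmid of about 6.8 kb, built on the pcDNA3.1 backbone, that encodes a mitochondria-targeted version of ApplePy1High, a synthetic, high-affinity red fluorescent biosensor for pyruvate. It is propagated in E. coli as a high-copy plasmid through a ColE1/pUC-type origin and selected with ampicillin via the β-lactamase gene. An f1 origin is also present. For mammalian cells, the backbone carries an SV40 early promoter driving the neomycin phosphotransferase gene with an SV40 polyadenylation signal, which in principle allows G418 selection of stable transfectants.

The expression cassette uses the human CMV immediate early enhancer and promoter, followed by a T7 promoter and terminated by the bovine growth hormone polyadenylation signal. The open reading frame begins with a fragment of human COX8A, the cytochrome c oxidase subunit whose N-terminal presequence is commonly used to direct fusion proteins into the mitochondrial matrix. The catalogue lists the sensor insert as 1272 bp, cloned between BamHI and HindIII sites that are both retained. The automated annotation recognises only part of this region, labelling it as a fragment of HyPerRed. This most likely reflects a shared circularly permuted red fluorescent protein module rather than any peroxide-sensing function. The pyruvate-binding domain is not annotated, and the record does not state its identity. Several short backbone hits, such as the truncated HIV-1 LTR, ble and lacI fragments, appear to be annotation remnants rather than functional parts.

The construct is intended for transfection into mammalian cells to image pyruvate levels and dynamics inside mitochondria using red fluorescence.
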