Features (pLannotate 1.2.2; 21 found; start..end, strand, type, name):
    110..489     +  enhancer       CMV enhancer: human cytomegalovirus immediate early enhancer
    490..693     +  promoter       CMV promoter: human cytomegalovirus (CMV) immediate early promoter
    689..722     +  LTR            5' LTR (truncated) (fragment): truncated 5' long terminal repeat (LTR) from HIV-1
    738..756     +  promoter       T7 promoter: promoter for bacteriophage T7 RNA polymerase
    803..889     +  CDS            COX8A (fragment): COX8A_HUMAN - Also known as COX8, COX8L. Experimental evidence at protein level: Swiss-Prot protein existence level 1. Component of the cytochrome c oxidase, the last enzyme in the mitochondrial electron transport chain which drives oxidative phosphorylation. The respiratory chain contains 3 multisubunit complexes succinate dehydrogenase (complex II, CII), ubiquinol- cytochrome c oxidoreductase (cytochrome b-c1 complex, complex III, CIII) and cytochrome c oxidase (complex IV, CIV), that cooperate to transfer electrons derived from NADH and succinate to molecular oxygen, creating an electrochem
   1354..2077    +  CDS            HyPerRed (fragment): red fluorescent genetically encoded indicator for H2O2 ()
   2314..2538    +  polyA_signal   bGH poly(A) signal: bovine growth hormone polyadenylation signal
   2542..2563    +  promoter       SV40 promoter (fragment): SV40 enhancer and early promoter
   2584..3012    +  rep_origin     f1 ori (sequence partly withheld): f1 bacteriophage origin of replication; arrow indicates direction of (+) strand synthesis
   3026..3355    +  promoter       SV40 promoter: SV40 enhancer and early promoter
   3422..4213    +  CDS            neo: KKA2_KLEPN - Also known as kan, nptII. Experimental evidence at protein level: Swiss-Prot protein existence level 1. Resistance to kanamycin, neomycin, paromomycin, ribostamycin, butirosin and gentamicin B. From Klebsiella pneumoniae.
   4237..4395    +  CDS            ble (fragment): BLE_KLEPN - Experimental evidence at protein level: Swiss-Prot protein existence level 1. Binding protein with a strong affinity to the bleomycin family of antibiotics. Binds to CL990; an antimitotic-antibiotic compound. From Klebsiella pneumoniae.
   4390..4511    +  polyA_signal   SV40 poly(A) signal: SV40 polyadenylation signal
   4584..4600    -  protein_bind   lac operator: The lac repressor binds to the lac operator to inhibit transcription in E. coli. This inhibition can be relieved by adding lactose or isopropyl-β-D-thiogalactopyranoside (IPTG). lac repressor encoded by lacI
   4608..4638    -  promoter       lac promoter: promoter for the E. coli lac operon
   4653..4674    -  protein_bind   CAP binding site: CAP binding activates transcription in the presence of cAMP. E. coli catabolite activator protein
   4687..4779    -  CDS            lacI (fragment): lac repressor; lacI; The lac repressor binds to the lac operator to inhibit transcription in E. coli. This inhibition can be relieved by adding lactose or isopropyl-β-D-thiogalactopyranoside (IPTG).
   4962..5550    -  rep_origin     ori: high-copy-number ColE1/pMB1/pBR322/pUC origin of replication
   5721..6581    -  CDS            AmpR: β-lactamase; bla; confers resistance to ampicillin, carbenicillin, and related antibiotics
   6582..6686    -  promoter       AmpR promoter: bla
   6745..6797    -  misc_feature   bom (fragment): basis of mobility region from pBR322
>Addgene plasmid #239075 | pcDNA-mito-ApplePy1High | addgene full sequence | sequence record 476954 | Addgene NGS Result
AAAATTTAAGCTACAACAAGGCAAGGCTTGACCGACAATTGCATGAAGAATCTGCTTAGGGTTAGGCGTT
TTGCGCTGCTTCGCGATGTACGGGCCAGATATACGCGTTGACATTGATTATTGACTAGTTATTAATAGTA
ATCAATTACGGGGTCATTAGTTCATAGCCCATATATGGAGTTCCGCGTTACATAACTTACGGTAAATGGC
CCGCCTGGCTGACCGCCCAACGACCCCCGCCCATTGACGTCAATAATGACGTATGTTCCCATAGTAACGC
CAATAGGGACTTTCCATTGACGTCAATGGGTGGAGTATTTACGGTAAACTGCCCACTTGGCAGTACATCA
AGTGTATCATATGCCAAGTACGCCCCCTATTGACGTCAATGACGGTAAATGGCCCGCCTGGCATTATGCC
CAGTACATGACCTTATGGGACTTTCCTACTTGGCAGTACATCTACGTATTAGTCATCGCTATTACCATGG
TGATGCGGTTTTGGCAGTACATCAATGGGCGTGGATAGCGGTTTGACTCACGGGGATTTCCAAGTCTCCA
CCCCATTGACGTCAATGGGAGTTTGTTTTGGCACCAAAATCAACGGGACTTTCCAAAATGTCGTAACAAC
TCCGCCCCATTGACGCAAATGGGCGGTAGGCGTGTACGGTGGGAGGTCTATATAAGCAGAGCTCTCTGGC
TAACTAGAGAACCCACTGCTTACTGGCTTATCGAAATTAATACGACTCACTATAGGGAGACCCAAGCTGG
CTAGCGTTTAAACGGGCCCTCTAGACTCGAGCATGTCTGTTCTGACTCCTCTGCTGCTCCGGGGTCTCAC
AGGTTCCGCAAGAAGACTCCCCGTGCCTAGGGCCAAAATTCATTCACTGGGGGACCCCATGAGCGTGCTC
ACCCCACTCCTGCTGCGGGGGCTGACCGGCAGCGCTAGGCGGCTGCCAGTCCCCAGGGCCAAGATCCACA
GTCTCGGCGATCCCAAGGATCCAACCATGGTGCAATCTTTCTCCGATCCGCTGCTAGAACTGCTTTCCGA
TCACCCGGAATCCCAATATGACTTGCTCGAAACGCGCCATGCGCTGGAAGGGATCGCAGCATATTACGCT
GCCTTGTGCAGCTCAGATGAAGAGAAAGAGAGGATCAGAGAGTTGCATCATGCGATTGAGCTTGCCCAAC
AAAGTGGTGATCTCGATGCCGAAAGTAACGCTGTACTTCAGTATCAAATCGCGGTGACCGAGGCAGCGCA
CAATGTGGTCCTTTTGCACTTGCTGAGATATATGGAGCCTATGCTCGCACAGAATATCCGACATAACTTT
GAGCTGCTGTACTCTGGTACGGTGGTTTCCGAGCGGATGTTCCCCGAGGACGGCGCCCTGAAGAGCGAGG
TCAAGAAGGGGCTGAGGCTGAAGGACGGCGGCCACTACGCCGTGGAGGTCAAGACCACCTACAAGGCCAA
GAAGCCCGTGCCCCTGCCCGGCGCCTACATCGTCGACATCATGTTGGACATCGTGTCCCACAACGAGGAC
TACACTATCGTGGAACAGTTCGAACGCGCCGAGGGCCGCCACCCCACCGGCGGCCTGGACGAGCTGTACA
AGGGAGGTACAGGCGGGAGTCTGGTAAGCAAGGGCGAGGAGGATGACATGGCCATCGTCAAGGAGTTCAT
GCGCTTCAAGGTGCACATGGAGGGCTCCGTTAACGGCCACGAGTTCGAGATCGAAGGCGAGGGCGAGGGC
CGCCCCTACGAGGCCTTTCAGACTGCTAAGCTGAAGGTGACCAAGGGTGGCCCCCTGCCCTTCGCCTGGG
ACATCTTATCCCCTCAGTTCATGTACGGCTCCAAGGCCTACATTAAGCACCCAGCCGATATCCCCGACTA
CTTCAAGCTGTCCTTCCCCGAGGGCTTCAGCTGGGAGCGCGTGATGTACTTCGAGGACGGCGGCATTATT
CACGTTAACCAGGACTCCTCCCTGCAGGACGGCGTATTTATCTACAAGGTGAAGCTGCGCGGCACCAACT
TCCCCCCCGACGGCCCCGTAATGCAGATGAAGACCATGGGCTGGGAGTCGGGTTGGCGACGAGAGATGCT
GCCGCTCGTGGCCTCCCATCGCACTCGCATATTTGAAGCTATTATGGCAGGAAAACCGGAGGAAGCCAGG
GAAGCGTCACATAGACACTTGGCCTTTATTAAGGAAATCCTGCTGGACCGGTCAAGGGGGGAATCACGCC
GCGAACTCTCATTGAGAAGGCTGGAGCAAAGAGAGAATTGAAAGCTTAAGTTTAAACCGCTGATCAGCCT
CGACTGTGCCTTCTAGTTGCCAGCCATCTGTTGTTTGCCCCTCCCCCGTGCCTTCCTTGACCCTGGAAGG
TGCCACTCCCACTGTCCTTTCCTAATAAAATGAGGAAATTGCATCGCATTGTCTGAGTAGGTGTCATTCT
ATTCTGGGGGGTGGGGTGGGGCAGGACAGCAAGGGGGAGGATTGGGAAGACAATAGCAGGCATGCTGGGG
ATGCGGTGGGCTCTATGGCTTCTGAGGCGGAAAGAACCAGCTGGGGCTCTAGGGGGTATCCCC
[124 nt withheld, positions 2584-2707]
C
[91 nt withheld, positions 2709-2799]
A
[49 nt withheld, positions 2801-2849]
CCTTTGACGTTGGAGTCCACGTTCTTT
[37 nt withheld, positions 2877-2913]
ACCCTATCTCGGTCTATTCTTTTGATTTATAAGGGATTTTGCCGATTTCGGCCTATTGGTTAAAAAATGA
GCTGATTTAACAAAAATTTAACGCGAATTAATTCTGTGGAATGTGTGTCAGTTAGGGTGTGGAAAGTCCC
CAGGCTCCCCAGCAGGCAGAAGTATGCAAAGCATGCATCTCAATTAGTCAGCAACCAGGTGTGGAAAGTC
CCCAGGCTCCCCAGCAGGCAGAAGTATGCAAAGCATGCATCTCAATTAGTCAGCAACCATAGTCCCGCCC
CTAACTCCGCCCATCCCGCCCCTAACTCCGCCCAGTTCCGCCCATTCTCCGCCCCATGGCTGACTAATTT
TTTTTATTTATGCAGAGGCCGAGGCCGCCTCTGCCTCTGAGCTATTCCAGAAGTAGTGAGGAGGCTTTTT
TGGAGGCCTAGGCTTTTGCAAAAAGCTCCCGGGAGCTTGTATATCCATTTTCGGATCTGATCAAGAGACA
GGATGAGGATCGTTTCGCATGATTGAACAAGATGGATTGCACGCAGGTTCTCCGGCCGCTTGGGTGGAGA
GGCTATTCGGCTATGACTGGGCACAACAGACAATCGGCTGCTCTGATGCCGCCGTGTTCCGGCTGTCAGC
GCAGGGGCGCCCGGTTCTTTTTGTCAAGACCGACCTGTCCGGTGCCCTGAATGAACTGCAGGACGAGGCA
GCGCGGCTATCGTGGCTGGCCACGACGGGCGTTCCTTGCGCAGCTGTGCTCGACGTTGTCACTGAAGCGG
GAAGGGACTGGCTGCTATTGGGCGAAGTGCCGGGGCAGGATCTCCTGTCATCTCACCTTGCTCCTGCCGA
GAAAGTATCCATCATGGCTGATGCAATGCGGCGGCTGCATACGCTTGATCCGGCTACCTGCCCATTCGAC
CACCAAGCGAAACATCGCATCGAGCGAGCACGTACTCGGATGGAAGCCGGTCTTGTCGATCAGGATGATC
TGGACGAAGAGCATCAGGGGCTCGCGCCAGCCGAACTGTTCGCCAGGCTCAAGGCGCGCATGCCCGACGG
CGAGGATCTCGTCGTGACCCATGGCGATGCCTGCTTGCCGAATATCATGGTGGAAAATGGCCGCTTTTCT
GGATTCATCGACTGTGGCCGGCTGGGTGTGGCGGACCGCTATCAGGACATAGCGTTGGCTACCCGTGATA
TTGCTGAAGAGCTTGGCGGCGAATGGGCTGACCGCTTCCTCGTGCTTTACGGTATCGCCGCTCCCGATTC
GCAGCGCATCGCCTTCTATCGCCTTCTTGACGAGTTCTTCTGAGCGGGACTCTGGGGTTCGAAATGACCG
ACCAAGCGACGCCCAACCTGCCATCACGAGATTTCGATTCCACCGCCGCCTTCTATGAAAGGTTGGGCTT
CGGAATCGTTTTCCGGGACGCCGGCTGGATGATCCTCCAGCGCGGGGATCTCATGCTGGAGTTCTTCGCC
CACCCCAACTTGTTTATTGCAGCTTATAATGGTTACAAATAAAGCAATAGCATCACAAATTTCACAAATA
AAGCATTTTTTTCACTGCATTCTAGTTGTGGTTTGTCCAAACTCATCAATGTATCTTATCATGTCTGTAT
ACCGTCGACCTCTAGCTAGAGCTTGGCGTAATCATGGTCATAGCTGTTTCCTGTGTGAAATTGTTATCCG
CTCACAATTCCACACAACATACGAGCCGGAAGCATAAAGTGTAAAGCCTGGGGTGCCTAATGAGTGAGCT
AACTCACATTAATTGCGTTGCGCTCACTGCCCGCTTTCCAGTCGGGAAACCTGTCGTGCCAGCTGCATTA
ATGAATCGGCCAACGCGCGGGGAGAGGCGGTTTGCGTATTGGGCGCTCTTCCGCTTCCTCGCTCACTGAC
TCGCTGCGCTCGGTCGTTCGGCTGCGGCGAGCGGTATCAGCTCACTCAAAGGCGGTAATACGGTTATCCA
CAGAATCAGGGGATAACGCAGGAAAGAACATGTGAGCAAAAGGCCAGCAAAAGGCCAGGAACCGTAAAAA
GGCCGCGTTGCTGGCGTTTTTCCATAGGCTCCGCCCCCCTGACGAGCATCACAAAAATCGACGCTCAAGT
CAGAGGTGGCGAAACCCGACAGGACTATAAAGATACCAGGCGTTTCCCCCTGGAAGCTCCCTCGTGCGCT
CTCCTGTTCCGACCCTGCCGCTTACCGGATACCTGTCCGCCTTTCTCCCTTCGGGAAGCGTGGCGCTTTC
TCATAGCTCACGCTGTAGGTATCTCAGTTCGGTGTAGGTCGTTCGCTCCAAGCTGGGCTGTGTGCACGAA
CCCCCCGTTCAGCCCGACCGCTGCGCCTTATCCGGTAACTATCGTCTTGAGTCCAACCCGGTAAGACACG
ACTTATCGCCACTGGCAGCAGCCACTGGTAACAGGATTAGCAGAGCGAGGTATGTAGGCGGTGCTACAGA
GTTCTTGAAGTGGTGGCCTAACTACGGCTACACTAGAAGAACAGTATTTGGTATCTGCGCTCTGCTGAAG
CCAGTTACCTTCGGAAAAAGAGTTGGTAGCTCTTGATCCGGCAAACAAACCACCGCTGGTAGCGGTGGTT
TTTTTGTTTGCAAGCAGCAGATTACGCGCAGAAAAAAAGGATCTCAAGAAGATCCTTTGATCTTTTCTAC
GGGGTCTGACGCTCAGTGGAACGAAAACTCACGTTAAGGGATTTTGGTCATGAGATTATCAAAAAGGATC
TTCACCTAGATCCTTTTAAATTAAAAATGAAGTTTTAAATCAATCTAAAGTATATATGAGTAAACTTGGT
CTGACAGTTACCAATGCTTAATCAGTGAGGCACCTATCTCAGCGATCTGTCTATTTCGTTCATCCATAGT
TGCCTGACTCCCCGTCGTGTAGATAACTACGATACGGGAGGGCTTACCATCTGGCCCCAGTGCTGCAATG
ATACCGCGAGACCCACGCTCACCGGCTCCAGATTTATCAGCAATAAACCAGCCAGCCGGAAGGGCCGAGC
GCAGAAGTGGTCCTGCAACTTTATCCGCCTCCATCCAGTCTATTAATTGTTGCCGGGAAGCTAGAGTAAG
TAGTTCGCCAGTTAATAGTTTGCGCAACGTTGTTGCCATTGCTACAGGCATCGTGGTGTCACGCTCGTCG
TTTGGTATGGCTTCATTCAGCTCCGGTTCCCAACGATCAAGGCGAGTTACATGATCCCCCATGTTGTGCA
AAAAAGCGGTTAGCTCCTTCGGTCCTCCGATCGTTGTCAGAAGTAAGTTGGCCGCAGTGTTATCACTCAT
GGTTATGGCAGCACTGCATAATTCTCTTACTGTCATGCCATCCGTAAGATGCTTTTCTGTGACTGGTGAG
TACTCAACCAAGTCATTCTGAGAATAGTGTATGCGGCGACCGAGTTGCTCTTGCCCGGCGTCAATACGGG
ATAATACCGCGCCACATAGCAGAACTTTAAAAGTGCTCATCATTGGAAAACGTTCTTCGGGGCGAAAACT
CTCAAGGATCTTACCGCTGTTGAGATCCAGTTCGATGTAACCCACTCGTGCACCCAACTGATCTTCAGCA
TCTTTTACTTTCACCAGCGTTTCTGGGTGAGCAAAAACAGGAAGGCAAAATGCCGCAAAAAAGGGAATAA
GGGCGACACGGAAATGTTGAATACTCATACTCTTCCTTTTTCAATATTATTGAAGCATTTATCAGGGTTA
TTGTCTCATGAGCGGATACATATTTGAATGTATTTAGAAAAATAAACAAATAGGGGTTCCGCGCACATTT
CCCCGAAAAGTGCCACCTGACGTCGACGGATCGGGAGATCTCCCGATCCCCTATGGTGCACTCTCAGTAC
AATCTGCTCTGATGCCGCATAGTTAAGCCAGTATCTGCTCCCTGCTTGTGTGTTGGAGGTCGCTGAGTAG
TGCGCGAGC
